Addgene plasmid #91760: pNCS mHoneydew
Purpose: Bacterial expression of a fluorescent protein, monomeric Honeydew (mHoneydew)
Depositing lab: Erik Rodriguez & Roger Tsien. Depositing organization: University of California, San Diego (UCSD). Publication: Improved monomeric red, orange and yellow fluorescent proteins derived from Discosoma sp. red fluorescent protein. Shaner NC, Campbell RE, Steinbach PA, Giepmans BN, Palmer AE, Tsien RY. Nat Biotechnol. 2004 Dec;22(12):1567-72. Epub 2004 Nov 21. 10.1038/nbt1037 PubMed 15558047.
Backbone
  Vector backbone: modified pRSETB
  Backbone manufacturer: Life Technologies
  Backbone size w/o insert (bp): 2900
  Vector type: Bacterial Expression
Growth in bacteria
  Bacterial resistance: Ampicillin, 100 μg/mL
  Growth temperature: 37°C
  Growth strain: DH5alpha
  Growth instructions: E. coli expressing T7 polymerase necessary for fluorescent protein production. Expresses fluorescent protein constitutively. Do not add IPTG.
  Copy number: High Copy
Gene/Insert
  Gene/Insert name: monomeric Honeydew (alt name: mHoneydew)
  Species: Discosoma sp. (mushroom coral)
  Insert size (bp): 735
  Promoter: T7
  Tag / fusion protein: no tags
  Cloning method: Restriction Enzyme; 5′ cloning site BamHI (not destroyed); 3′ cloning site EcoRI (not destroyed)
  Sequencing primers: 5′ T7 Promoter Forward; 3′ T7 Terminator
Terms and licenses: Academic/Nonprofit Terms; Industry Terms: Not Available to Industry
Depositor comments: These plasmids are used in University Molecular Biology Laboratories and by High School students to purify fluorescent proteins and create fluorescent protein plate artwork.
How to cite: pNCS mHoneydew was a gift from Erik Rodriguez & Roger Tsien (Addgene plasmid # 91760 ; http://n2t.net/addgene:91760 ; RRID:Addgene_91760)
