[The description below was written by a language model from this plasmid's Addgene catalogue record and pLannotate feature annotations shown in this document.]
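Description:
pNCS mHoneydew is a bacterial expression plasmid built on a modified pRSETB backbone and carrying the coding sequence for monomeric Honeydew, a yellow-emitting monomeric fluorescent protein engineered from the Discosoma sp. red fluorescent protein DsRed. The sequenced plasmid is about 3.5 kb. It is maintained at high copy in E. coli through a ColE1/pUC-type origin and selected with ampicillin via a β-lactamase gene driven by its own bla promoter. An f1 phage origin is also present, a standard backbone element that permits single-stranded DNA production.

The expression cassette consists of a T7 promoter, the efficient ribosome binding site from phage T7 gene 10, the mHoneydew open reading frame (annotated as mammalian codon-optimized) and a T7 terminator. The insert sits between BamHI and EcoRI sites that were both preserved, and the record states that the protein carries no tags. No lac operator is annotated next to the promoter, which fits the depositor's note that the protein is made constitutively, without IPTG induction, in strains that supply T7 RNA polymerase. The short fragments annotated as lacZα, lacI and the gene 10-derived SET1 tag are partial matches lying outside the mHoneydew reading frame and appear to be backbone remnants rather than functional elements.

According to the depositors, the plasmid serves mainly as a teaching and demonstration tool. University molecular biology courses and high school students use it to express and purify the fluorescent protein and to paint fluorescent bacterial artwork on plates. It is also a simple source of the mHoneydew gene.
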