Features (pLannotate 1.2.2; 11 found; start..end, strand, type, name):
    204..792     -  rep_origin     ori: high-copy-number ColE1/pMB1/pBR322/pUC origin of replication
    963..1823    -  CDS            AmpR: β-lactamase; bla; confers resistance to ampicillin, carbenicillin, and related antibiotics
   1824..1928    -  promoter       AmpR promoter: bla
   1981..2409    -  rep_origin     f1 ori (sequence partly withheld): f1 bacteriophage origin of replication; arrow indicates direction of (+) strand synthesis
   2414..2480    -  CDS            lacZα (fragment): LacZα fragment of β-galactosidase; lacZ fragment
   2506..2553    -  terminator     T7 terminator: transcription terminator for bacteriophage T7 RNA polymerase
   2561..2610    -  CDS            SET1 (fragment): solubility-enhancement tag derived from T7 phage gene 10B
   2633..3328    -  CDS            mHoneydew: monomeric derivative of DsRed fluorescent protein (Shaner et al., 2004) mammalian codon-optimized
   3336..3358    -  RBS            RBS: efficient ribosome binding site from bacteriophage T7 gene 10 (Olins and Rangwala, 1989)
   3390..3408    -  promoter       T7 promoter: promoter for bacteriophage T7 RNA polymerase
   3428..21      -  CDS            lacI (fragment) (across the origin): lac repressor; lacI; The lac repressor binds to the lac operator to inhibit transcription in E. coli. This inhibition can be relieved by adding lactose or isopropyl-β-D-thiogalactopyranoside (IPTG).
>Addgene plasmid #91760 | pNCS mHoneydew | addgene full sequence | sequence record 180921 | Addgene NGS Result
GGCGGTTTGCGTATTGGGCGCTCTTCCGCTTCCTCGCTCACTGACTCGCTGCGCTCGGTCGTTCGGCTGC
GGCGAGCGGTATCAGCTCACTCAAAGGCGGTAATACGGTTATCCACAGAATCAGGGGATAACGCAGGAAA
GAACATGTGAGCAAAAGGCCAGCAAAAGGCCAGGAACCGTAAAAAGGCCGCGTTGCTGGCGTTTTTCCAT
AGGCTCCGCCCCCCTGACGAGCATCACAAAAATCGACGCTCAAGTCAGAGGTGGCGAAACCCGACAGGAC
TATAAAGATACCAGGCGTTTCCCCCTGGAAGCTCCCTCGTGCGCTCTCCTGTTCCGACCCTGCCGCTTAC
CGGATACCTGTCCGCCTTTCTCCCTTCGGGAAGCGTGGCGCTTTCTCATAGCTCACGCTGTAGGTATCTC
AGTTCGGTGTAGGTCGTTCGCTCCAAGCTGGGCTGTGTGCACGAACCCCCCGTTCAGCCCGACCGCTGCG
CCTTATCCGGTAACTATCGTCTTGAGTCCAACCCGGTAAGACACGACTTATCGCCACTGGCAGCAGCCAC
TGGTAACAGGATTAGCAGAGCGAGGTATGTAGGCGGTGCTACAGAGTTCTTGAAGTGGTGGCCTAACTAC
GGCTACACTAGAAGAACAGTATTTGGTATCTGCGCTCTGCTGAAGCCAGTTACCTTCGGAAAAAGAGTTG
GTAGCTCTTGATCCGGCAAACAAACCACCGCTGGTAGCGGTGGTTTTTTTGTTTGCAAGCAGCAGATTAC
GCGCAGAAAAAAAGGATCTCAAGAAGATCCTTTGATCTTTTCTACGGGGTCTGACGCTCAGTGGAACGAA
AACTCACGTTAAGGGATTTTGGTCATGAGATTATCAAAAAGGATCTTCACCTAGATCCTTTTAAATTAAA
AATGAAGTTTTAAATCAATCTAAAGTATATATGAGTAAACTTGGTCTGACAGTTACCAATGCTTAATCAG
TGAGGCACCTATCTCAGCGATCTGTCTATTTCGTTCATCCATAGTTGCCTGACTCCCCGTCGTGTAGATA
ACTACGATACGGGAGGGCTTACCATCTGGCCCCAGTGCTGCAATGATACCGCGAGACCCACGCTCACCGG
CTCCAGATTTATCAGCAATAAACCAGCCAGCCGGAAGGGCCGAGCGCAGAAGTGGTCCTGCAACTTTATC
CGCCTCCATCCAGTCTATTAATTGTTGCCGGGAAGCTAGAGTAAGTAGTTCGCCAGTTAATAGTTTGCGC
AACGTTGTTGCCATTGCTACAGGCATCGTGGTGTCACGCTCGTCGTTTGGTATGGCTTCATTCAGCTCCG
GTTCCCAACGATCAAGGCGAGTTACATGATCCCCCATGTTGTGCAAAAAAGCGGTTAGCTCCTTCGGTCC
TCCGATCGTTGTCAGAAGTAAGTTGGCCGCAGTGTTATCACTCATGGTTATGGCAGCACTGCATAATTCT
CTTACTGTCATGCCATCCGTAAGATGCTTTTCTGTGACTGGTGAGTACTCAACCAAGTCATTCTGAGAAT
AGTGTATGCGGCGACCGAGTTGCTCTTGCCCGGCGTCAATACGGGATAATACCGCGCCACATAGCAGAAC
TTTAAAAGTGCTCATCATTGGAAAACGTTCTTCGGGGCGAAAACTCTCAAGGATCTTACCGCTGTTGAGA
TCCAGTTCGATGTAACCCACTCGTGCACCCAACTGATCTTCAGCATCTTTTACTTTCACCAGCGTTTCTG
GGTGAGCAAAAACAGGAAGGCAAAATGCCGCAAAAAAGGGAATAAGGGCGACACGGAAATGTTGAATACT
CATACTCTTCCTTTTTCAATATTATTGAAGCATTTATCAGGGTTATTGTCTCATGAGCGGATACATATTT
GAATGTATTTAGAAAAATAAACAAATAGGGGTTCCGCGCACATTTCCCCGAAAAGTGCCACCTAAATTGT
AAGCGTTAATATTTTGTTAAAATTCGCGTTAAATTTTTGTTAAATCAGCTCATTTTTTAACCAATAGGCC
GAAATCGGCAAAATCCCTTATAAATCAAAAGAATAGACCGAGATAGGGT
[37 nt withheld, positions 2080-2116]
AAAGAACGTGGACTCCAACGTCAAAGG
[49 nt withheld, positions 2144-2192]
T
[91 nt withheld, positions 2194-2284]
G
[124 nt withheld, positions 2286-2409]
CCCATTCGCCATTCAGGCTGCGCAACTGTTGGGAAGGGCGATCGGTGCGGGCCTCTTCGCTATTACGCCA
GATCCGGATATAGTTCCTCCTTTCAGCAAAAAACCCCTCAAGACCCGTTTAGAGGCCCCAAGGGGTTATG
CTAGTTATTGCTCAGCGGTGGCAGCAGCCAACTCAGCTTCCTTTCGGGCTTTGTTAGCAGCCGGATCAAG
CTTCGAATTCTTACTTGTACAGCTCGTCCATGCCGCCGGTGGAGTGGCGGCCCTCGGCGCGCTCGTACTG
TTCCACGATGGTGTAGTCCTCGTTGTGGGAGGTGATGTCCAGCTTCCCGTCAATCTTGTAGGCGCCGGGC
AGCTGCACGGGCTTCTTGGCCATGTAGGTGGTCTTGACCTCGGCGTCGTAGTGGCCGCCGTCCTTCAGCT
TCAGCCTCATCTTGATCTCGCCCTTCAGGGCGCCGTCCTCGGGGTACATCCGCTCGGTGGTGGCCGCCCA
GCCCATGGTCTTCTTCTGCATTACGGGGCCGTCGGAGGGGAAGTTGGTGCCGCGCAGCTTCACCTTGTAG
ATGAACTCGCCGTCCTGCAGGGAGGAGTCCTGGGTCACGGTCACCACGCCGCCGTCCTCGAAGTTCATCA
CGCGCTCCCACTTGAAGCCCTCGGGGAAGGACAGCTTCAAGTAGTCGGGGATGTCGGCGGGGTGCTTCAC
GTAGGCCTTGGAGCCCCACATGAACTGAGGGGACAGGATGTCCCAGGCGAAGGGCAGGGGGCCGCCCTTG
GTCACCTTCAGCTTGGCGGTCTGGGTGCCCTCGTAGGGGCGGCCCTCGCCCTCGCCCTCGATCTCGAACT
CGTGGCCGTTCACGGAGCCCTCCATGCGCACCTTGAAGCGCATGAACTCCTTGATGACCTCCTCGCCCTT
GCTCACCATATGTATATCTCCTTCTTAAAGTTAAACAAAATTATTTCTAGAGGGAAACCGTTGTGGTCTC
CCTATAGTGAGTCGTATTAATTTCGCGGGATCGAGATCCTGCATTAATGAATCGGCCAACGCGCGGGGAG
A
